>Addgene plasmid #31971 | sh-RNA hAtg13 | depositor partial sequence | sequence record 36087 | sh-RNA hAtg13 sequence 20 bps
GATTTGCACTCGTTCATCAT
