>Addgene plasmid #31971 | sh-RNA hAtg13 | addgene partial sequence | sequence record 37085 | hU6-F 5'-GAGGGCCTATTTCCCATGATT-3'
AGGCTGTTAGAGAGATAATTGGAATTAATTTGACTGTAAACACAAAGATATTAGTACAAAATACGTGACG
TAGAAAGTAATAATTTCTTGGGTAGTTTGCAGTTTTAAAATTATGTTTTAAAATGGACTATCATATGCTT
ACCGTAACTTGAAAGTATTTCGATTTCTTGGCTTTATATATCTTGTGGAAAGGACGAAACACCGGTGATT
TGCACTCGTTCATCATTCAAGAGATGATGAACGAGTGCAAATCTTTTTGAATTCTCGACCTCGAGACAAA
TGGCAGTATTCATCCACAATTTTAAAAGAAAAGGGGGGATTGGGGGGTACAGTGCAGGGGAAAGAATAGT
AGACATAATAGCAACAGACATACAAACTAAAGAATTACAAAAACAAATTACAAAAATTCAAAATTTTCGG
GTTTATTACAGGGACAGCAGAGATCCACTTTGGCCGCGGCTCGAGGGGGTTGGGGTTGCGCCTTTTCCAA
GGCAGCCCTGGGTTTGCGCAGGGACGCGGCTGCTCTGGGCGTGGTTCCGGGAAACGCAGCGGCGCCGACC
CTGGGTCTCGCACATTCTTCACGTCCGTTCGCAGCGTCACCCGGATCTTCGCCGCTACCCTTGTGGGCCC
CCCGGCGACGCTTCCTGCTCCGCCC
