>Addgene plasmid #31971 | sh-RNA hAtg13 | addgene partial sequence | sequence record 38347 | hU6-F 5'-GAGGGCCTATTTCCCATGATT-3'
GGCTGTTAGAGAGATAATTGGAATTAATTTGACTGTAAACACAAAGATATTAGTACAAAATACGTGACGT
AGAAAGTAATAATTTCTTGGGTAGTTTGCAGTTTTAAAATTATGTTTTAAAATGGACTATCATATGCTTA
CCGTAACTTGAAAGTATTTCGATTTCTTGGCTTTATATATCTTGTGGAAAGGACGAAACACCGGTGATTT
GCACTCGTTCATCATTCAAGAGATGATGAACGAGTGCAAATCTTTTTGAATTCTCGACCTCGAGACAAAT
GGCAGTATTCATCCACAATTTTAAAAGAAAAGGGGGGATTGGGGGGTACAGTGCAGGGGAAAGAATAGTA
GACATAATAGCAACAGACATACAAACTAAAGAATTACAAAAACAAATTACAAAAATTCAAAATTTTCGGG
TTTATTACAGGGACAGCAGAGATCCACTTTGGCCGCGGCTCGAGGGGGTTGGGGTTGCGCCTTTTCCAAG
GCAGCCCTGGGTTTGCGCAGGGACGCGGCTGCTCTGGGCGTGGTTCCGGGAAACGCAGCGGCGCCGACCC
TGGGTCTCGCACATTCTTCACGTCCGTTCGCAGCGTCACCCGGATCTTCGCCGCTACCCTTGTGGGCCCC
CCGGCGACGCTTCCTGCTCCGCCCCTAAGTCGGGAAGGTTCCTTGCGGTTCGCGGCGTGCCGGACGTGAC
AAACGGAAGCCGCACGTCTCACTAGTACCCTCGCAGACGGACAGCGCCAGGGAGCAATGGCAGCGCGCCG
ACCGCGATGGGCTGTGGCCAATAGCGGCTGCTCAGCAGGGCGCGCCGAGAGCAGCGGCCGGGAAGGGGCG
GTGCGGGAGGCGGGGTGTGGGGCGGTAGTGTGGGCCCTGTTCCTGCCCG
