[The description below was written by a language model from this plasmid's Addgene catalogue record.]
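Description:
sh-RNA hAtg13 is a lentiviral RNA-interference plasmid built on the pLKO.1 backbone (about 7 kb without insert) and designed to knock down human ATG13 (also known as KIAA0652) in mammalian cells. It is propagated in bacteria under ampicillin selection; the record lists a recombination-deficient strain as the host, a common choice for lentiviral plasmids because their repeated LTR sequences can be unstable. Copy number is not recorded. No feature table accompanies the entry, so individual backbone elements are not itemised. As a lentiviral transfer vector, pLKO.1 would be expected to carry the LTRs and packaging signal that allow the shRNA cassette to be packaged into viral particles when helper functions are supplied in trans.

The payload is a short hairpin RNA directed against the human ATG13 transcript, expressed from the human U6 promoter. This RNA polymerase III promoter is well suited to producing small, precisely defined transcripts, which the cellular RNAi machinery processes into siRNA. The hairpin was inserted by restriction cloning, but the sites used are not stated. A puromycin marker allows selection of transduced or transfected mammalian cells, so stable knockdown populations can be established.

The associated publication concerns ULK–Atg13–FIP200 complexes and their role in relaying mTOR signalling to the autophagy machinery. This is consistent with use of the construct to deplete endogenous ATG13 and test its contribution to autophagy induction and regulation in human cells.
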