Addgene plasmid #31971: sh-RNA hAtg13
Depositing lab: Do-Hyung Kim. Depositing organization: University of Minnesota. Publication: ULK-Atg13-FIP200 complexes mediate mTOR signaling to the autophagy machinery. Jung CH, Jun CB, Ro SH, Kim YM, Otto NM, Cao J, Kundu M, Kim DH. Mol Biol Cell. 2009 Apr;20(7):1992-2003. Epub 2009 Feb 18. 10.1091/mbc.e08-12-1249 PubMed 19225151.
Backbone
  Vector backbone: pLKO.1
  Backbone manufacturer: Addgene Plasmid 8453
  Backbone size w/o insert (bp): 7032
  Vector type: Mammalian Expression, Lentiviral, RNAi
  Selectable markers: Puromycin
Growth in bacteria
  Bacterial resistance: Ampicillin, 100 μg/mL
  Growth temperature: 37°C
  Growth strain: Stbl3
  Copy number: Unknown
Gene/Insert
  Gene/Insert name: Atg13
  gRNA/shRNA sequence: GATTTGCACTCGTTCATCAT
  Species: H. sapiens (human)
  Entrez Gene: ATG13 (a.k.a. KIAA0652, PARATARG8)
  Promoter: hU6
  Cloning method: Restriction Enzyme; 5′ cloning site unknown (unknown if destroyed); 3′ cloning site unknown (unknown if destroyed)
  Sequencing primers: 5′ LKO.1 5'
Terms and licenses: Academic/Nonprofit Terms; Industry Terms: Not Available to Industry
How to cite: sh-RNA hAtg13 was a gift from Do-Hyung Kim (Addgene plasmid # 31971 ; http://n2t.net/addgene:31971 ; RRID:Addgene_31971)
